>Addgene plasmid #227544 | pEPMS1CB0019 | addgene full sequence | sequence record 455202 | Addgene NGS Result
ACTATTGTCTTCTGCACGAAGTGGTTTAAACTATCAGTGTTTGACAGGATATATTGGCGGGTAAACCTAA
GAGAAAAGAGCGTTTATTAGAATAATCGGATATTTAAAAGGGCGTGAAAAGGTTTATCCGTTCGTCCATT
TGTATGTGCATGCCAACCACAGGGTTCCCCAGATCAGGCGCTGGCTGCTGAACCCCCAGCCGGAACTGAC
CCCACAAGGCCCTAGCGTTTGCAATGCACCAGGTCATCATTGACCCAGGCGTGTTCCACCAGGCCGCTGC
CTCGCAACTCTTCGCAGGCTTCGCCGACCTGCTCGCGCCACTTCTTCACGCGGGTGGAATCCGATCCGCA
CATGAGGCGGAAGGTTTCCAGCTTGAGCGGGTACGGCTCCCGGTGCGAGCTGAAATAGTCGAACATCCGT
CGGGCCGTCGGCGACAGCTTGCGGTACTTCTCCCATATGAATTTCGTGTAGTGGTCGCCAGCAAACAGCA
CGACGATTTCCTCGTCGATCAGGACCTGGCAACGGGACGTTTTCTTGCCACGGTCCAGGACGCGGAAGCG
GTGCAGCAGCGACACCGATTCCAGGTGCCCAACGCGGTCGGACGTGAAGCCCATCGCCGTCGCCTGTAGG
CGCGACAGGCATTCCTCGGCCTTCGTGTAATACCGGCCATTGATCGACCAGCCCAGGTCCTGGCAAAGCT
CGTAGAACGTGAAGGTGATCGGCTCGCCGATAGGGGTGCGCTTCGCGTACTCCAACACCTGCTGCCACAC
CAGTTCGTCATCGTCGGCCCGCAGCTCGACGCCGGTGTAGGTGATCTTCACGTCCTTGTTGACGTGGAAA
ATGACCTTGTTTTGCAGCGCCTCGCGCGGGATTTTCTTGTTGCGCGTGGTGAACAGGGCAGAGCGGGCCG
TGTCGTTTGGCATCGCTCGCATCGTGTCCGGCCACGGCGCAATATCGAACAAGGAAAGCTGCATTTCCTT
GATCTGCTGCTTCGTGTGTTTCAGCAACGCGGCCTGCTTGGCCTCGCTGACCTGTTTTGCCAGGTCCTCG
CCGGCGGTTTTTCGCTTCTTGGTCGTCATAGTTCCTCGCGTGTCGATGGTCATCGACTTCGCCAAACCTG
CCGCCTCCTGTTCAAGACGACGCGAACGCTCCACGGCGGCCGATGGCGCGGGCAGGGCAGGGGGAGCCAG
TTGCACGCTGTCGCGCTCGATCTTGGCCGTAGCTTGCTGGACCATCGAGCCGACGGACTGGAAGGTTTCG
CGGGGCGCACGCATGACGGTGCGGCTTGCGATGGTTTCGGCATCCTCGGCGGAAAACCCCGCGTCGATCA
GTTCTTGCCTGTATGCCTTCCGGTCAAACGTCCGATTCATTCACCCTCCTTGCGGGATTGCCCCGACTCA
CGCCGGGGCAATGTGCCCTTATTCCTGATTTGACCCGCCTGGTGCCTTGGTGTCCAGATAATCCACCTTA
TCGGCAATGAAGTCGGTCCCGTAGACCGTCTGGCCGTCCTTCTCGTACTTGGTATTCCGAATCTTGCCCT
GCACGAATACCAGCGACCCCTTGCCCAAATACTTGCCGTGGGCCTCGGCCTGAGAGCCAAAACACTTGAT
GCGGAAGAAGTCGGTGCGCTCCTGCTTGTCGCCGGCATCGTTGCGCCACATCTAGGATCTGCCAGGAACC
GTAAAAAGGCCGCGTTGCTGGCGTTTTTCCATAGGCTCCGCCCCCCTGACGAGCATCACAAAAATCGACG
CTCAAGTCAGAGGTGGCGAAACCCGACAGGACTATAAAGATACCAGGCGTTTCCCCCTGGAAGCTCCCTC
GTGCGCTCTCCTGTTCCGACCCTGCCGCTTACCGGATACCTGTCCGCCTTTCTCCCTTCGGGAAGCGTGG
CGCTTTCTCATAGCTCACGCTGTAGGTATCTCAGTTCGGTGTAGGTCGTTCGCTCCAAGCTGGGCTGTGT
GCACGAACCCCCCGTTCAGCCCGACCGCTGCGCCTTATCCGGTAACTATCGTCTTGAGTCCAACCCGGTA
AGACACGACTTATCGCCACTGGCAGCAGCCACTGGTAACAGGATTAGCAGAGCGAGGTATGTAGGCGGTG
CTACAGAGTTCTTGAAGTGGTGGCCTAACTACGGCTACACTAGAAGAACAGTATTTGGTATCTGCGCTCT
GCTGAAGCCAGTTACCTTCGGAAAAAGAGTTGGTAGCTCTTGATCCGGCAAACAAACCACCGCTGGTAGC
GGTGGTTTTTTTGTTTGCAAGCAGCAGATTACGCGCAGAAAAAAAGGATCTCAAGAAGATCCTTTGATCT
TTTCTACGGGGTCTGACGCTCAGTGGAACGAAAACTCACGTTAAGGGATTTTGGTCATGAGATTATCAAA
AAGGATCTTCACCTAGATCCTTTTAAATTAAAAATGAAGTTTTAAATCAATCTAAAGTATATATGAGTAA
ACTTGGTCTGACAGTTACCAATGCTTAATCAGTGAGGCACCTATCTCAGCGATCTGTCTATTTCGTTCAT
CCATAGTTGCCTGACTCCCCGTCGTGTAGATAACTACGATACGGGAGGGCTTACCATCTGGCCCCAGTGC
TGCAATGATACCGCGAGAACCACGCTCACCGGCTCCAGATTTATCAGCAATAAACCAGCCAGCCGGAAGG
GCCGAGCGCAGAAGTGGTCCTGCAACTTTATCCGCCTCCATCCAGTCTATTAATTGTTGCCGGGAAGCTA
GAGTAAGTAGTTCGCCAGTTAATAGTTTGCGCAACGTTGTTGCCATTGCTACAGGCATCGTGGTGTCACG
CTCGTCGTTTGGTATGGCTTCATTCAGCTCCGGTTCCCAACGATCAAGGCGAGTTACATGATCCCCCATG
TTGTGCAAAAAAGCGGTTAGCTCCTTCGGTCCTCCGATCGTTGTCAGAAGTAAGTTGGCCGCAGTGTTAT
CACTCATGGTTATGGCAGCACTGCATAATTCTCTTACTGTCATGCCATCCGTAAGATGCTTTTCTGTGAC
TGGTGAGTACTCAACCAAGTCATTCTGAGAATAGTGTATGCGGCGACCGAGTTGCTCTTGCCCGGCGTCA
ATACGGGATAATACCGCGCCACATAGCAGAACTTTAAAAGTGCTCATCATTGGAAAACGTTCTTCGGGGC
GAAAACTCTCAAGGATCTTACCGCTGTTGAGATCCAGTTCGATGTAACCCACTCGTGCACCCAACTGATC
TTCAGCATCTTTTACTTTCACCAGCGTTTCTGGGTGAGCAAAAACAGGAAGGCAAAATGCCGCAAAAAAG
GGAATAAGGGCGACACGGAAATGTTGAATACTCATACTCTTCCTTTTTCAATATTATTGAAGCATTTATC
AAGGTTATTGTCTCATGAGCGGATACATATTTGAATGTATTTAGAAAAATAAACAAATAGGGGTTCCGCG
CACGAATTGGCCAGCGCTGCCATTTTTGGGGTGAGGCCGTTCGCGGCCGAGGGGCGCAGCCCCTGGGGGG
ATGGGAGGCCCGCGTTAGCGGGCCGGGAGGGTTCGAGAAGGGGGGGCACCCCCCTTCGGCGTGCGCGGTC
ACGCGCACAGGGCGCAGCCCTGGTTAAAAACAAGGTTTATAAATATTGGTTTAAAAGCAGGTTAAAAGAC
AGGTTAGCGGTGGCCGAAAAACGGGCGGAAACCCTTGCAAATGCTGGATTTTCTGCCTGTGGACAGCCCC
TCAAATGTCAATAGGTGCGCCCCTCATCTGTCAGCACTCTGCCCCTCAAGTGTCAAGGATCGCGCCCCTC
ATCTGTCAGTAGTCGCGCCCCTCAAGTGTCAATACCGCAGGGCACTTATCCCCAGGCTTGTCCACATCAT
CTGTGGGAAACTCGCGTAAAATCAGGCGTTTTCGCCGATTTGCGAGGCTGGCCAGCTCCACGTCGCCGGC
CGAAATCGAGCCTGCCCCTCATCTGTCAACGCCGCGCCGGGTGAGTCGGCCCCTCAAGTGTCAACGTCCG
CCCCTCATCTGTCAGTGAGGGCCAAGTTTTCCGCGAGGTATCCACAACGCCGGCGGCCGCGGTGTCTCGC
ACACGGCTTCGACGGCGTTTCTGGCGCGTTTGCAGGGCCATAGACGGCCGCCAGCCCAGCGGCGAGGGCA
ACCAGCCCGGTGAGCGTCGCAAAGGAGATCCTGATCTGACTGATGGGCTGCCTGTATCGAGTGGTGATTT
TGTGCCGAGCTGCCGGTCGGGGAGCTGTTGGCTGGCTGGTGGCAGGATATATTGTGGTGTAAACAAATTG
ACGCTTAGACAACTTAATAACACATTGCGGACGTTTTTAATGTACTGGGGTGGATGCAGTGGGCCCCACT
CTGTGAAGACAAGCAAGAATTCAAGCTTGGAGGTCAACATGGTGGAGCACGACACTCTGGTCTACTCCAA
AAATGTCAAAGATACAGTCTCAGAAGATCAAAGGGCTATTGAGACTTTTCAACAAAGGATAATTTCGGGA
AACCTCCTCGGATTCCATTGCCCAGCTATCTGTCACTTCATCGAAAGGACAGTAGAAAAGGAAGGTGGCT
CCTACAAATGCCATCATTGCGATAAAGGAAAGGCTATCATTCAAGATCTCTCTGCCGACAGTGGTCCCAA
AGATGGACCCCCACCCACGAGGAGCATCGTGGAAAAAGAAGAGGTTCCAACCACGTCTACAAAGCAAGTG
GATTGATGTGACATCTCCACTGACGTAAGGGATGACGCACAATCCCACTATCCTTCGCAAGACCCTTCCT
CTATATAAGGAAGTTCATTTCATTTGGAGAGGACACGCTCGAGTATAAGAGCTCATTTTTACAACAATTA
CCAACAACAACAAACAACAAACAACATTACAATTACATTTACAATTATCGATACAATGGAGATGTTCTAT
GCTTCCCTTGTTTCTCTCTTTGTTCTTGTTGTTTCTTTTTCTCTTCACTTTTTCTTCTACAATTCAAAAC
CATCCGAAGATCAGAAACTACTTCCACCGGGTAGAACGGGCTGGCCCATAATTGGAGAAAGTCTCGAGTT
TCTCGGAAGTGGATGGTACGGTCATCCCGAAAAGTTCATACTTGACCGAATGTCAAAGTTTTCGCCTATA
GTATTTAGGTCATCTCTTTTGCTAGAGAATGCTGCAGTGATGTGTGGTGCTCAAGGCAACAAATTCTTGT
TCTCAAATGAGAACAAACTAGTCCAAGTATGGTGGCCCGCTTCGGTTGACAAAATCTTTCCATCGGCTAA
CAAAACCTACAAAACCGAAACCATTAAAATGAGAAAAATGCTCCCAAATTTCCTCAAACCCGAAGCCTTG
CAACGATACATTCCAATCATGGATATTACCACACAAAAACACTTTGCCGCCGGATGGGACGGGAAGAAAG
AAGTTGTGACTTATGAACTTACTAGAAACTTTGCTTTTTGGCTTGCTTGCAAGATCTTTCTTGATATCGA
TGATCCTGAACGGGTCAGATATTTATCTGGCCCGTTTGAGAGCATTGTTACGGGGATCCTGTCGATCCCC
ATTGATCTTCCTGGGACACCGTTTAGAAGAGGGATCAATGGTTCAAACTTTATAACAAAAGAACTTGTAG
CAATAGTTAAGCAAAGGAAAATTGATTTGGCTCAAGGGAAAGCAACACCAACCCAAGATATATTGTCACA
TATGATTCTATTTAGCGACGAAGATGGCGAGTTCATGACCGAACACGACATTTCTGGCAAGATACTTGCG
TTGCTGATTGGTGGGCATGACACTGCGAGCTCCGCAACTGCTTTTATTGTTAAGTATCTTGCCGAATTGC
CAGAAATTTATAATGGAGTCTACAATGAACAAATGGAAATTGCAAAATCTAAAGCAGTTGGGGAATTATT
AAATTGGGAGGATCTATCAAAGATGAAATACTCATGGAAAGTTGCTTGTGAAGTTCTTAGATTAGTCCCA
CCGGCCCAAGGTGCTTTTCGAGAAGCCCTTACAGATTTTATGTACAATGGTTACTCTATCCCCAAGGGCT
GGAAGTTATATTGGAGTGCAAGCTCAACCCATAAAAACCCCGAATTCTTTCCGGAACCCGAAAAATTTGA
CCCGTCGAGATTTGATGGAAGCGGGCCAGCACCTTACACATTCGTGCCATTTGGAGGAGGCCCGCACATG
TGTCCAGGAAAAGAGTATGCCCGACTAGAAATACTCGTGTTTATGCATCATCTCGTAAGAAAGTACAAAT
GGGAGAAAATAATTCCCGATGAGCCCATTGTTTTCAACCCGATGCCTAGCCCTGCCAAGGGACTTCCTAT
TCGTATTTACCCTCATAAAGCTGGTTCGTAAGTCGACCGGCTGCTAACAAAGCCCGAGCTTCTCTAGCTA
GAGTCGATCGACAAGCTCGAGTTTCTCCATAATAATGTGTGAGTAGTTCCCAGATAAGGGAATTAGGGTT
CCTATAGGGTTTCGCTCATGTGTTGAGCATATAAGAAACCCTTAGTATGTATTTGTATTTGTAAAATACT
TCTATCAATAAAATTTCTAATTCCTAAAACCAAAATCCAGTACTAAAATCCAGATCGCT
Features (pLannotate 1.2.2; 14 found; start..end, strand, type, name):
     42..66      +  misc_feature   RB T-DNA repeat: right border repeat from nopaline C58 T-DNA
    178..198     -  CDS            TetR (fragment): tetracycline resistance regulatory protein; tetR
    225..1370    -  CDS            trfA: TRFA_ECOLX - Experimental evidence at protein level: Swiss-Prot protein existence level 1. Also involved in plasmid copy number control, promoting intermolecular coupling of protein bound iterons at oriV, which inhibits replication initiation. From Escherichia coli.
   1706..2294    -  rep_origin     ori: high-copy-number ColE1/pMB1/pBR322/pUC origin of replication
   2465..3325    -  CDS            AmpR: β-lactamase; bla; confers resistance to ampicillin, carbenicillin, and related antibiotics
   3326..3430    -  promoter       AmpR promoter: bla
   3517..4148    -  rep_origin     oriV: incP origin of replication
   4240..4264    +  misc_feature   LB T-DNA repeat: left border repeat from nopaline C58 T-DNA
   4450..4795    +  promoter       CaMV 35S promoter: strong constitutive promoter from cauliflower mosaic virus
   4747..4793    +  promoter       minimal CaMV 35S promoter: minimal 35S promoter from cauliflower mosaic virus
   4824..4877    +  misc_feature   TMV Ω: translational enhancer from the tobacco mosaic virus 5'-leader sequence (Gallie et al., 1988)
   4886..6316    +  CDS            CYP716A44: C7A44_SOLLC - Experimental evidence at protein level: Swiss-Prot protein existence level 1. Catalyzes the carboxylation of beta-amyrin at the C-28 position to form oleanolate (PubMed:28194155). Catalyzes the carboxylation of alpha-amyrin at the C-28 position to form ursolate (PubMed:28194155). From Solanum lycopersicum (Tomato) (Lycopersicon esculentum).
   6340..6357    +  CDS            SET1 (fragment): solubility-enhancement tag derived from T7 phage gene 10B
   6392..6566    +  polyA_signal   CaMV poly(A) signal: cauliflower mosaic virus polyadenylation signal
