[The description below was written by a language model from this plasmid's Addgene catalogue record and pLannotate feature annotations shown in this document.]
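Description:
pEPMS1CB0019 is a Level 1, position 2 Golden Gate (MoClo-style) plant expression construct built in the pICH47742 acceptor backbone. It is a binary vector: the expression cassette lies between nopaline C58-type left and right T-DNA border repeats, which allows Agrobacterium-mediated transfer into plant cells. The backbone carries both a high-copy ColE1/pUC-type origin for propagation in E. coli and the broad-host-range IncP oriV with its trfA replication initiator gene, which supports replication in Agrobacterium. Selection in bacteria is by ampicillin through the β-lactamase gene and its native promoter. No plant selectable marker is annotated within the T-DNA.

The payload is a single transcription unit encoding CYP716A393, a cytochrome P450 from Calendula officinalis, with internal BsaI sites removed by silent mutation so that the part is compatible with Type IIS assembly. The BsaI sites used for cloning were destroyed during assembly. Expression is driven by a short cauliflower mosaic virus 35S promoter followed by the tobacco mosaic virus Ω leader, a translational enhancer, and is terminated by the CaMV 35S polyadenylation signal. The automated annotation labels the coding sequence as tomato CYP716A44, a C-28 oxidase of α- and β-amyrin. This reflects similarity to a characterised family member rather than the identity or demonstrated activity of the insert. The short TetR and SET1 fragments are probably incidental annotation matches.

The record places the construct in work on triterpenoid biosynthesis in Calendula. Its design suits strong constitutive expression in plants, either on its own or after combination with other Level 1 units into multigene assemblies.
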