Addgene plasmid #227544: pEPMS1CB0019
Purpose: Level 1 - Position 2 with 35S promoter and terminator for plant expression
Depositing lab: Nicola Patron. Depositing organization: Earlham Institute. Publication: Biosynthesis and bioactivity of anti-inflammatory triterpenoids in Calendula officinalis. Golubova D, Salmon M, Su H, Tansley C, Kaithakottil GG, Linsmith G, Schudoma C, Swarbreck D, O'Connell MA, Patron NJ. Nat Commun. 2025 Jul 28;16(1):6941. doi: 10.1038/s41467-025-62269-w. PubMed 40721615.
Backbone
  Vector backbone: pICH47742
  Vector type: Plant Expression
Growth in bacteria
  Bacterial resistance: Ampicillin, 100 μg/mL
  Growth temperature: 37°C
  Growth strain: DH5alpha
  Copy number: High Copy
Gene/Insert
  Gene/Insert name: 35Sshort_TMV_CYP716A393_35S
  Species: Calendula officinalis
  Mutation: BsaI sites removed by silent mutation
  Promoter: 35Sshort_TMV (pICH51277)
  Cloning method: Restriction Enzyme; 5′ cloning site BsaI (destroyed during cloning); 3′ cloning site BsaI (destroyed during cloning)
Terms and licenses: Academic/Nonprofit Terms; Industry Terms: Not Available to Industry
How to cite: pEPMS1CB0019 was a gift from Nicola Patron (Addgene plasmid # 227544 ; http://n2t.net/addgene:227544 ; RRID:Addgene_227544)
